LOCUS       Exported 3052 bp ds-DNA circular SYN 13-MAY-2021
DEFINITION  Level 0 Part. Insertion site.
ACCESSION   .
VERSION     .
KEYWORDS    pC0.175
SOURCE      synthetic DNA construct
  ORGANISM  synthetic DNA construct
REFERENCE   1 (bases 1 to 3052)
  AUTHORS   Vasudevan R, Gale GAR, Schiavon AA, Puzorjov A, Malin J, Gillespie
            MD, Vavitsas K, Zulkower V, Wang B, Howe CJ, Lea-Smith DJ, McCormick
            AJ
  TITLE     CyanoGate: A Modular Cloning Suite for Engineering Cyanobacteria
            Based on the Plant MoClo Syntax.
  JOURNAL   Plant Physiol. 2019 May;180(1):39-55. doi: 10.1104/pp.18.01401. Epub
            2019 Feb 28.
  PUBMED    30819783
REFERENCE   2 (bases 1 to 3052)
  AUTHORS   .
  TITLE     Direct Submission
  JOURNAL   Exported May 13, 2021 from SnapGene Server 1.1.58
            http://www.snapgene.com
FEATURES             Location/Qualifiers
     source          1..3052
                     /organism="synthetic DNA construct"
                     /mol_type="other DNA"
     primer_bind     complement(24..42)
                     /label=pBRforEco
                     /note="pBR322 vectors, upsteam of EcoRI site, forward
                     primer"
     promoter        110..214
                     /gene="bla"
                     /label=AmpR promoter
     CDS             436..1227
                     /codon_start=1
                     /gene="aadA"
                     /product="aminoglycoside adenylyltransferase (Murphy,
                     1985)"
                     /label=SmR
                     /note="confers resistance to spectinomycin and
                     streptomycin"
                     /translation="MREAVIAEVSTQLSEVVGVIERHLEPTLLAVHLYGSAVDGGLKPH
                     SDIDLLVTVTVRLDETTRRALINDLLETSASPGESEILRAVEVTIVVHDDIIPWRYPAK
                     RELQFGEWQRNDILAGIFEPATIDIDLAILLTKAREHSVALVGPAAEELFDPVPEQDLF
                     EALNETLTLWNSPPDWAGDERNVVLTLSRIWYSAVTGKIAPKDVAADWAMERLPAQYQP
                     VILEARQAYLGQEEDRLASRADQLEEFVHYVKGEITKVVGK"
     rep_origin      1398..1986
                     /direction=RIGHT
                     /label=ori
                     /note="high-copy-number ColE1/pMB1/pBR322/pUC origin of
                     replication"
     primer_bind     1887..1906
                     /label=pBR322ori-F
                     /note="pBR322 origin, forward primer"
     primer_bind     2140..2157
                     /label=L4440
                     /note="L4440 vector, forward primer"
ORIGIN
        1 gtggctcttc agtggacgaa agggcctcgt gatacgccta tttttatagg ttaatgtcat
       61 gataataatg gtttcttaga cgtcaggtgg cacttttcgg ggaaatgtgc gcggaacccc
      121 tatttgttta tttttctaaa tacattcaaa tatgtatccg ctcatgagac aataaccctg
      181 ataaatgctt caataatatt gaaaaaggaa gagtatgcgc tcacgcaact ggtccagaac
      241 cttgaccgaa cgcagcggtg gtaacggcgc agtggcggtt ttcatggctt gttatgactg
      301 tttttttttg gggtacagtc tatgcctcgg gcatccaagc agcaagcgcg ttacgccgtg
      361 ggtcgatgtt tgatgttatg gagcagcaac gatgttacgc agcagggcag tcgccctaaa
      421 acaaagttaa acatcatgag ggaagcggtg atcgccgaag tatcgactca actatcagag
      481 gtagttggcg tcatcgagcg ccatctcgaa ccgacgttgc tggccgtaca tttgtacggc
      541 tccgcagtgg atggcggcct gaagccacac agcgatattg atttgctggt tacggtgacc
      601 gtaaggcttg atgaaacaac gcggcgagct ttgatcaacg accttttgga aacttcggct
      661 tcccctggag agagcgagat tctccgcgct gtagaagtca ccattgttgt gcacgacgac
      721 atcattccgt ggcgttatcc agctaagcgc gaactgcaat ttggagaatg gcagcgcaat
      781 gacattcttg caggtatctt cgagccagcc acgatcgaca ttgatctggc tatcttgctg
      841 acaaaagcaa gagaacatag cgttgccttg gtaggtccag cggcggagga actctttgat
      901 ccggttcctg aacaggatct atttgaggcg ctaaatgaaa ccttaacgct atggaactcg
      961 ccgcccgact gggctggcga tgagcgaaat gtagtgctta cgttgtcccg catttggtac
     1021 agcgcagtaa ccggcaaaat cgcgccgaag gatgtcgctg ccgactgggc aatggagcgc
     1081 ctgccggccc agtatcagcc cgtcatactt gaagctagac aggcttatct tggacaagaa
     1141 gaagatcgct tggcctcgcg cgcagatcag ttggaagaat ttgtccatta cgtaaaaggc
     1201 gagatcacca aggtagtcgg caaataactg tcagaccaag tttactcata tatactttag
     1261 attgatttaa aacttcattt ttaatttaaa aggatctagg tgaagatcct ttttgataat
     1321 ctcatgacca aaatccctta acgtgagttt tcgttccact gagcgtcaga ccccgtagaa
     1381 aagatcaaag gatcttcttg agatcctttt tttctgcgcg taatctgctg cttgcaaaca
     1441 aaaaaaccac cgctaccagc ggtggtttgt ttgccggatc aagagctacc aactcttttt
     1501 ccgaaggtaa ctggcttcag cagagcgcag ataccaaata ctgttcttct agtgtagccg
     1561 tagttaggcc accacttcaa gaactctgta gcaccgccta catacctcgc tctgctaatc
     1621 ctgttaccag tggctgctgc cagtggcgat aagtcgtgtc ttaccgggtt ggactcaaga
     1681 cgatagttac cggataaggc gcagcggtcg ggctgaacgg ggggttcgtg cacacagccc
     1741 agcttggagc gaacgaccta caccgaactg agatacctac agcgtgagct atgagaaagc
     1801 gccacgcttc ccgaagggag aaaggcggac aggtatccgg taagcggcag ggtcggaaca
     1861 ggagagcgca cgagggagct tccaggggga aacgcctggt atctttatag tcctgtcggg
     1921 tttcgccacc tctgacttga gcgtcgattt ttgtgatgct cgtcaggggg gcggagccta
     1981 tggaaaaacg ccagcaacgc ggccttttta cggttcctgg ccttttgctg gccttttgct
     2041 cacatgttct ttcctgcgtt atcccctgat tctgtggata accgtattac cgcctttgag
     2101 tgagctgata ccgctcgccg cagccgaacg accgagcgca gcgagtcagt gagcgaggaa
     2161 gcggaagagc gcccaatacg caaaccgcct ctccccgcgc gttggccgat tcattaatca
     2221 ctctgtggtc tcaggaggat gaccccacga ttctgagctt acgggaacgg cagcagcgca
     2281 atttgctcgc cacgttattc ctcgcccagg gcacaccgat gctgacgatg ggcgatgagg
     2341 tcaaacgcag tcagcagggt aacaataacg cctactgcca agacaatgag atcagctggt
     2401 ttgattggtc gctgtgcgat cgccatgccg atttcttggt gttcagtcgc cgcctgattg
     2461 aactttccca gtcgctggtg atgttccaac agaacgaact gctgcagaac gaaccccatc
     2521 cgcgtcgtcc ctatgccatc tggcatggcg tcaaactcaa acaacccgat tgggcgctgt
     2581 ggtcccacag tctggccgtc agtctctgcc atcctcgcca gcaggaatgg ctttacctag
     2641 cctttaatgc ttactgggtt gacctgcgct tccagttgcc gaggcctcct cgcggccgcg
     2701 tttggtatcg cttgctcgat acttcactgc cgaatcttga agcttgtcat ctgccggatg
     2761 aggcaaaacc ctgcctacgg cgcgattaca tcgtcccagc gcgatcgctc ttactgttga
     2821 tggctcgtgc ttaaaaacaa tgcaaacttc accgtttcag ctggtgattt tcgactgtga
     2881 tggtgtgctt gttgatagcg aacgcatcac taatcgcgtc tttgcagaca tgctcaatga
     2941 actgggtctg ttggtgactt tggatgacat gtttgagcag tttgtgggtc attccatggc
     3001 tgactgtctc aaactaattg agcgacggtt aggcaaaatg tgagaccacg aa
//
