[The description below was written by a language model from this plasmid's Addgene catalogue record and the feature table of its GenBank file.]
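Description:
pC0.175 is a Level 0 part plasmid from the CyanoGate modular cloning suite, which extends the plant MoClo Golden Gate syntax to cyanobacterial engineering. It is built on the pICH41295 Level 0 acceptor backbone and is a small (about 3 kb) high-copy plasmid maintained in E. coli. The annotated features are all backbone elements: a ColE1/pUC-type origin of replication and an aadA aminoglycoside adenylyltransferase gene conferring spectinomycin and streptomycin resistance, with an AmpR (bla) promoter annotated upstream of it. The feature table does not annotate the insert itself, which presumably occupies the unannotated region outside these elements.

The insert is an approximately 800 bp fragment named "7942 NS2 Up Flank", described as sequence from Synechococcus elongatus PCC 7942 lying upstream of the locus Synpcc7942_0085. It has no promoter or coding function of its own in this context. It serves as the upstream homology arm for the neutral site 2 (NS2) insertion site. The part was cloned through BpiI sites that were destroyed during assembly, as is usual for MoClo Level 0 construction. In higher-level assemblies, such an up flank would be combined with a matching down flank and intervening cargo, so that the cargo can integrate into the cyanobacterial chromosome by homologous recombination.

The record lists several sequence changes relative to the reference: two A-to-T substitutions, and a single-base insertion with an adjacent single-base deletion. Repository sequencing flagged a discrepancy in the insert, which the depositors state should not affect function.
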