Addgene plasmid #119643: pC0.175
Purpose: Level 0 Part. Insertion site
Depositing lab: Alistair McCormick. Depositing organization: University of Edinburgh. Publication: CyanoGate: A Modular Cloning Suite for Engineering Cyanobacteria Based on the Plant MoClo Syntax. Vasudevan R, Gale GAR, Schiavon AA, Puzorjov A, Malin J, Gillespie MD, Vavitsas K, Zulkower V, Wang B, Howe CJ, Lea-Smith DJ, McCormick AJ. Plant Physiol. 2019 May;180(1):39-55. doi: 10.1104/pp.18.01401. Epub 2019 Feb 28. PubMed 30819783.
Backbone
  Vector backbone: pICH41295
  Backbone size w/o insert (bp): 2247
  Vector type: Synthetic Biology
Growth in bacteria
  Bacterial resistance: Spectinomycin, 50 μg/mL
  Growth temperature: 37°C
  Growth strain: DH5alpha
  Copy number: High Copy
Gene/Insert
  Gene/Insert name: 7942 NS2 Up Flank
  Insert size (bp): 800
  Mutation: bp 422 A to T, bp 423 A to T, bp 663 inserted G. Deletion of nt 664 in NS2 Up Flank.
  Cloning method: Restriction Enzyme; 5′ cloning site BpiI (destroyed during cloning); 3′ cloning site BpiI (destroyed during cloning)
  Sequencing primers: 5′ ttgagtgagctgataccgct; 3′ GTCTCATGAGCGGATACATATTTGAATG
Terms and licenses: Academic/Nonprofit Terms; Industry Terms: Not Available to Industry
Depositor comments: Addgene QC NGS identified a sequence discrepancy in the plasmid insert. The depositing lab has confirmed that this should not affect plasmid function. Synechoccoccus elongatus PCC 7942, sequence upstream of Synpcc7942_0085.. Please visit https://www.biorxiv.org/content/10.1101/426700v1 for bioRxiv preprint.
How to cite: pC0.175 was a gift from Alistair McCormick (Addgene plasmid # 119643 ; http://n2t.net/addgene:119643 ; RRID:Addgene_119643)
