>Addgene plasmid #119643 | pC0.175 | depositor partial sequence | sequence record 251012 | 7942 NS2 Up Flank
GATGACCCCACGATTCTGAGCTTACGGGAACGGCAGCAGCGCAATTTGCTCGCCACGTTATTCCTCGCCC
AGGGCACACCGATGCTGACGATGGGCGATGAGGTCAAACGCAGTCAGCAGGGTAACAATAACGCCTACTG
CCAAGACAATGAGATCAGCTGGTTTGATTGGTCGCTGTGCGATCGCCATGCCGATTTCTTGGTGTTCAGT
CGCCGCCTGATTGAACTTTCCCAGTCGCTGGTGATGTTCCAACAGAACGAACTGCTGCAGAACGAACCCC
ATCCGCGTCGTCCCTATGCCATCTGGCATGGCGTCAAACTCAAACAACCCGATTGGGCGCTGTGGTCCCA
CAGTCTGGCCGTCAGTCTCTGCCATCCTCGCCAGCAGGAATGGCTTTACCTAGCCTTTAATGCTTACTGG
GTTGACCTGCGCTTCCAGTTGCCGAGGCCTCCTCGCGGCCGCGTTTGGTATCGCTTGCTCGATACTTCAC
TGCCGAATCTTGAAGCTTGTCATCTGCCGGATGAGGCAAAACCCTGCCTACGGCGCGATTACATCGTCCC
AGCGCGATCGCTCTTACTGTTGATGGCTCGTGCTTAAAAACAATGCAAACTTCACCGTTTCAGCTGGTGA
TTTTCGACTGTGATGGTGTGCTTGTTGATAGCGGAACGCATCACTAATCGCGTCTTTGCAGACATGCTCA
ATGAACTGGGTCTGTTGGTGACTTTGGATGACATGTTTGAGCAGTTTGTGGGTCATTCCATGGCTGACTG
TCTCAAACTAATTGAGCGACGGTTAGGCAA
